Addgene plasmid #179777: SPLINTR GFP v1 backbone
Purpose: (Empty Backbone) SPLINTR backbone vector
Depositing lab: Mark Dawson. Depositing organization: Peter MacCallum Cancer Institute. Publication: Non-genetic determinants of malignant clonal fitness at single-cell resolution. Fennell KA, Vassiliadis D, Lam EYN, Martelotto LG, Balic JJ, Hollizeck S, Weber TS, Semple T, Wang Q, Miles DC, MacPherson L, Chan YC, Guirguis AA, Kats LM, Wong ES, Dawson SJ, Naik SH, Dawson MA. Nature. 2022 Jan;601(7891):125-131. doi: 10.1038/s41586-021-04206-7. Epub 2021 Dec 8. PubMed 34880496.
Backbone
  Vector backbone: MS2-P65-HSF1_GFP plasmid (Addgene #61423)
  Backbone manufacturer: Feng Zhang
  Vector type: Mammalian Expression, Lentiviral
  Selectable markers: EGFP
Growth in bacteria
  Bacterial resistance: Ampicillin, 100 μg/mL
  Growth temperature: 37°C
  Growth strain: NEB Stable
  Copy number: High Copy
Gene/Insert
  Gene/Insert name: EGFP
  Promoter: EF1a
  Cloning method: Restriction Enzyme; 5′ cloning site KpnI (not destroyed); 3′ cloning site BspEI (not destroyed)
  Sequencing primers: 5′ Unknown
Terms and licenses: Academic/Nonprofit Terms; Industry Terms: Not Available to Industry
How to cite: SPLINTR GFP v1 backbone was a gift from Mark Dawson (Addgene plasmid # 179777 ; http://n2t.net/addgene:179777 ; RRID:Addgene_179777)
