[The description below was written by a language model from this plasmid's Addgene catalogue record and pLannotate feature annotations shown in this document.]
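Description:
SPLINTR GFP v1 backbone is an empty lentiviral, mammalian-expression backbone derived from the MS2-P65-HSF1_GFP lentiviral plasmid. It is propagated in E. coli through a high-copy ColE1/pUC-type origin with ampicillin resistance (AmpR under its own bla promoter), and it also carries an f1 phage origin. Outside the viral region there is an SV40 promoter/EM7 promoter–BleoR–SV40 poly(A) cassette that could confer bleomycin/Zeocin resistance, although the catalogue lists only EGFP as the selectable marker for mammalian cells.

The transfer cassette follows a third-generation design. A CMV enhancer/promoter fused to a truncated HIV-1 5' LTR drives genomic RNA production in packaging cells. It is followed by the Ψ packaging signal with a gag fragment, the RRE for Rev-dependent nuclear export, and the cPPT/CTS. The internal expression unit consists of the EF-1α promoter with intron A sequence driving EGFP, followed immediately by a short multiple-cloning-site fragment and then the WPRE, which enhances transcript expression. A second truncated LTR and a bGH poly(A) signal close the cassette. The catalogue gives KpnI and BspEI as retained cloning sites.

The record describes the plasmid only as the SPLINTR backbone vector. The associated publication concerns clonal fitness of malignant cells at single-cell resolution, but what is meant to be inserted into the backbone is not stated. EGFP allows transduced cells to be identified or sorted by fluorescence. Two full sequences are on file, a depositor version of 9,697 nt and a repository NGS version of 9,612 nt. They carry the same 33 annotated features in the same order, and most of the length difference lies in the unannotated stretch between the nef fragment and the 3' LTR.
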