Features (pLannotate 1.2.2; 33 found; start..end, strand, type, name):
     31..83      -  misc_feature   bom (fragment): basis of mobility region from pBR322
    238..617     +  enhancer       CMV enhancer: human cytomegalovirus immediate early enhancer
    618..817     +  promoter       CMV promoter: human cytomegalovirus (CMV) immediate early promoter
    835..1015    +  LTR            5' LTR (truncated): truncated 5' long terminal repeat (LTR) from HIV-1
   1062..1187    +  misc_feature   HIV-1 Ψ: packaging signal of human immunodeficiency virus type 1
   1171..1534    +  CDS            HIV-1 gag (fragment): gag protein from human immunodeficiency virus 1; gag
   1680..1913    +  misc_feature   RRE: The Rev response element (RRE) of HIV-1 allows for Rev-dependent mRNA export from the nucleus to the cytoplasm.
   2290..2390    +  CDS            Rev (fragment): human immunodeficiency virus 1 (HIV-1) Rev protein; rev; enhances nuclear export of unspliced and incompletely spliced viral mRNAs
   2440..2557    +  misc_feature   cPPT/CTS: central polypurine tract and central termination sequence of HIV-1
   2609..2675    +  CDS            small t antigen (fragment): SV40 (simian virus 40) small t antigen
   2701..2912    +  promoter       EF-1α core promoter: core promoter for human elongation factor EF-1α
   2913..3021    +  intron         EF-1α intron A (fragment): intron upstream of the start codon of human EF-1α
   3647..3850    +  intron         EF-1α intron A: truncated intron upstream of the start codon of human EF-1α
   3872..4591    +  CDS            EGFP: the original enhanced GFP (Yang et al., 1996) mammalian codon-optimized
   4592..4616    +  misc_feature   MCS (fragment): pBluescript multiple cloning site
   4616..5204    +  misc_feature   WPRE: woodchuck hepatitis virus posttranscriptional regulatory element
   5189..5347    +  CDS            nef (fragment): NEF_HV1LA - Experimental evidence at protein level: Swiss-Prot protein existence level 1. Extracellular Nef protein targets CD4(+) T-lymphocytes for apoptosis by interacting with CXCR4 surface receptors. From Human immunodeficiency virus type 1 group M subtype B (isolate Lai) (HIV-1).
   5502..5682    +  LTR            5' LTR (truncated): truncated 5' long terminal repeat (LTR) from HIV-1
   5714..5938    +  polyA_signal   bGH poly(A) signal: bovine growth hormone polyadenylation signal
   5942..5963    +  promoter       SV40 promoter (fragment): SV40 enhancer and early promoter
   5984..6412    +  rep_origin     f1 ori (sequence partly withheld): f1 bacteriophage origin of replication; arrow indicates direction of (+) strand synthesis
   6426..6755    +  promoter       SV40 promoter: SV40 enhancer and early promoter
   6803..6850    +  promoter       EM7 promoter: synthetic bacterial promoter&nbsp
   6869..7243    +  CDS            BleoR: antibiotic-binding protein; Sh ble from Streptoalloteichus hindustanus; confers resistance to bleomycin, phleomycin, and Zeocin™
   7253..7378    +  CDS            ble (fragment): BLE_KLEPN - Experimental evidence at protein level: Swiss-Prot protein existence level 1. Binding protein with a strong affinity to the bleomycin family of antibiotics. Binds to CL990; an antimitotic-antibiotic compound. From Klebsiella pneumoniae.
   7373..7494    +  polyA_signal   SV40 poly(A) signal: SV40 polyadenylation signal
   7567..7583    -  protein_bind   lac operator: The lac repressor binds to the lac operator to inhibit transcription in E. coli. This inhibition can be relieved by adding lactose or isopropyl-β-D-thiogalactopyranoside (IPTG). lac repressor encoded by lacI
   7591..7621    -  promoter       lac promoter: promoter for the E. coli lac operon
   7636..7657    -  protein_bind   CAP binding site: CAP binding activates transcription in the presence of cAMP. E. coli catabolite activator protein
   7670..7762    -  CDS            lacI (fragment): lac repressor; lacI; The lac repressor binds to the lac operator to inhibit transcription in E. coli. This inhibition can be relieved by adding lactose or isopropyl-β-D-thiogalactopyranoside (IPTG).
   7945..8533    -  rep_origin     ori: high-copy-number ColE1/pMB1/pBR322/pUC origin of replication
   8704..9564    -  CDS            AmpR: β-lactamase; bla; confers resistance to ampicillin, carbenicillin, and related antibiotics
   9565..9669    -  promoter       AmpR promoter: bla
>Addgene plasmid #179777 | SPLINTR GFP v1 backbone | depositor full sequence | sequence record 349321 | SPLINTR GFP v1 backbone sequence 9697 bps
GTCGACGGATCGGGAGATCTCCCGATCCCCTATGGTGCACTCTCAGTACAATCTGCTCTGATGCCGCATA
GTTAAGCCAGTATCTGCTCCCTGCTTGTGTGTTGGAGGTCGCTGAGTAGTGCGCGAGCAAAATTTAAGCT
ACAACAAGGCAAGGCTTGACCGACAATTGCATGAAGAATCTGCTTAGGGTTAGGCGTTTTGCGCTGCTTC
GCGATGTACGGGCCAGATATACGCGTTGACATTGATTATTGACTAGTTATTAATAGTAATCAATTACGGG
GTCATTAGTTCATAGCCCATATATGGAGTTCCGCGTTACATAACTTACGGTAAATGGCCCGCCTGGCTGA
CCGCCCAACGACCCCCGCCCATTGACGTCAATAATGACGTATGTTCCCATAGTAACGCCAATAGGGACTT
TCCATTGACGTCAATGGGTGGAGTATTTACGGTAAACTGCCCACTTGGCAGTACATCAAGTGTATCATAT
GCCAAGTACGCCCCCTATTGACGTCAATGACGGTAAATGGCCCGCCTGGCATTATGCCCAGTACATGACC
TTATGGGACTTTCCTACTTGGCAGTACATCTACGTATTAGTCATCGCTATTACCATGGTGATGCGGTTTT
GGCAGTACATCAATGGGCGTGGATAGCGGTTTGACTCACGGGGATTTCCAAGTCTCCACCCCATTGACGT
CAATGGGAGTTTGTTTTGGCACCAAAATCAACGGGACTTTCCAAAATGTCGTAACAACTCCGCCCCATTG
ACGCAAATGGGCGGTAGGCGTGTACGGTGGGAGGTCTATATAAGCAGCGCGTTTTGCCTGTACTGGGTCT
CTCTGGTTAGACCAGATCTGAGCCTGGGAGCTCTCTGGCTAACTAGGGAACCCACTGCTTAAGCCTCAAT
AAAGCTTGCCTTGAGTGCTTCAAGTAGTGTGTGCCCGTCTGTTGTGTGACTCTGGTAACTAGAGATCCCT
CAGACCCTTTTAGTCAGTGTGGAAAATCTCTAGCAGTGGCGCCCGAACAGGGACTTGAAAGCGAAAGGGA
AACCAGAGGAGCTCTCTCGACGCAGGACTCGGCTTGCTGAAGCGCGCACGGCAAGAGGCGAGGGGCGGCG
ACTGGTGAGTACGCCAAAAATTTTGACTAGCGGAGGCTAGAAGGAGAGAGATGGGTGCGAGAGCGTCAGT
ATTAAGCGGGGGAGAATTAGATCGCGATGGGAAAAAATTCGGTTAAGGCCAGGGGGAAAGAAAAAATATA
AATTAAAACATATAGTATGGGCAAGCAGGGAGCTAGAACGATTCGCAGTTAATCCTGGCCTGTTAGAAAC
ATCAGAAGGCTGTAGACAAATACTGGGACAGCTACAACCATCCCTTCAGACAGGATCAGAAGAACTTAGA
TCATTATATAATACAGTAGCAACCCTCTATTGTGTGCATCAAAGGATAGAGATAAAAGACACCAAGGAAG
CTTTAGACAAGATAGAGGAAGAGCAAAACAAAAGTAAGACCACCGCACAGCAAGCGGCCGCTGATCTTCA
GACCTGGAGGAGGAGATATGAGGGACAATTGGAGAAGTGAATTATATAAATATAAAGTAGTAAAAATTGA
ACCATTAGGAGTAGCACCCACCAAGGCAAAGAGAAGAGTGGTGCAGAGAGAAAAAAGAGCAGTGGGAATA
GGAGCTTTGTTCCTTGGGTTCTTGGGAGCAGCAGGAAGCACTATGGGCGCAGCGTCAATGACGCTGACGG
TACAGGCCAGACAATTATTGTCTGGTATAGTGCAGCAGCAGAACAATTTGCTGAGGGCTATTGAGGCGCA
ACAGCATCTGTTGCAACTCACAGTCTGGGGCATCAAGCAGCTCCAGGCAAGAATCCTGGCTGTGGAAAGA
TACCTAAAGGATCAACAGCTCCTGGGGATTTGGGGTTGCTCTGGAAAACTCATTTGCACCACTGCTGTGC
CTTGGAATGCTAGTTGGAGTAATAAATCTCTGGAACAGATTTGGAATCACACGACCTGGATGGAGTGGGA
CAGAGAAATTAACAATTACACAAGCTTAATACACTCCTTAATTGAAGAATCGCAAAACCAGCAAGAAAAG
AATGAACAAGAATTATTGGAATTAGATAAATGGGCAAGTTTGTGGAATTGGTTTAACATAACAAATTGGC
TGTGGTATATAAAATTATTCATAATGATAGTAGGAGGCTTGGTAGGTTTAAGAATAGTTTTTGCTGTACT
TTCTATAGTGAATAGAGTTAGGCAGGGATATTCACCATTATCGTTTCAGACCCACCTCCCAACCCCGAGG
GGACCCGACAGGCCCGAAGGAATAGAAGAAGAAGGTGGAGAGAGAGACAGAGACAGATCCATTCGATTAG
TGAACGGATCGGCACTGCGTGCGCCAATTCTGCAGACAAATGGCAGTATTCATCCACAATTTTAAAAGAA
AAGGGGGGATTGGGGGGTACAGTGCAGGGGAAAGAATAGTAGACATAATAGCAACAGACATACAAACTAA
AGAATTACAAAAACAAATTACAAAAATTCAAAATTTTCGGGTTTATTACAGGGACAGCAGAGATCCAGTT
TGGTTAATTAATGCAAAGATGGATAAAGTTTTAAACAGAGAGGAATCTTTGCAGCTAATGGACCTTCTAG
GTCTTGAAAGGAGTGGGAATTGGCTCCGGTGCCCGTCAGTGGGCAGAGCGCACATCGCCCACAGTCCCCG
AGAAGTTGGGGGGAGGGGTCGGCAATTGAACCGGTGCCTAGAGAAGGTGGCGCGGGGTAAACTGGGAAAG
TGATGTCGTGTACTGGCTCCGCCTTTTTCCCGAGGGTGGGGGAGAACCGTATATAAGTGCAGTAGTCGCC
GTGAACGTTCTTTTTCGCAACGGGTTTGCCGCCAGAACACAGGTAAGTGCCGTGTGTGGTTCCCGCGGGC
CTGGCCTCTTTACGGGTTATGGCCCTTGCGTGCCTTGAATTACTTCCACTGGCTGCAGTACGTGATTCTT
GATCCCGAGCTTCGGGTTGGAAGTGGGTGGGAGAGTTCGAGGCCTTGCGCTTAAGGAGCCCCTTCGCCTC
GTGCTTGAGTTGAGGCCTGGCCTGGGCGCTGGGGCCGCCGCGTGCGAATCTGGTGGCACCTTCGCGCCTG
TCTCGCTGCTTTCGATAAGTCTCTAGCCATTTAAAATTTTTGATGACCTGCTGCGACGCTTTTTTTCTGG
CAAGATAGTCTTGTAAATGCGGGCCAAGATCTGCACACTGGTATTTCGGTTTTTGGGGCCGCGGGCGGCG
ACGGGGCCCGTGCGTCCCAGCGCACATGTTCGGCGAGGCGGGGCCTGCGAGCGCGGCCACCGAGAATCGG
ACGGGGGTAGTCTCAAGCTGGCCGGCCTGCTCTGGTGCCTGGCCTCGCGCCGCCGTGTATCGCCCCGCCC
TGGGCGGCAAGGCTGGCCCGGTCGGCACCAGTTGCGTGAGCGGAAAGATGGCCGCTTCCCGGCCCTGCTG
CAGGGAGCTCAAAATGGAGGACGCGGCGCTCGGGAGAGCGGGCGGGTGAGTCACCCACACAAAGGAAAAG
GGCCTTTCCGTCCTCAGCCGTCGCTTCATGTGACTCCACGGAGTACCGGGCGCCGTCCAGGCACCTCGAT
TAGTTCTCGAGCTTTTGGAGTACGTCGTCTTTAGGTTGGGGGGAGGGGTTTTATGCGATGGAGTTTCCCC
ACACTGAGTGGGTGGAGACTGAAGTTAGGCCAGCTTGGCACTTGATGTAATTCTCCTTGGAATTTGCCCT
TTTTGAGTTTGGATCTTGGTTCATTCTCAAGCCTCAGACAGTGGTTCAAAGTTTTTTTCTTCCATTTCAG
GTGTCGTGACGTACGGCCACCATGGTGAGCAAGGGCGAGGAGCTGTTCACCGGGGTGGTGCCCATCCTGG
TCGAGCTGGACGGCGACGTAAACGGCCACAAGTTCAGCGTGTCCGGCGAGGGCGAGGGCGATGCCACCTA
CGGCAAGCTGACCCTGAAGTTCATCTGCACCACCGGCAAGCTGCCCGTGCCCTGGCCCACCCTCGTGACC
ACCCTGACCTACGGCGTGCAGTGCTTCAGCCGCTACCCCGACCACATGAAGCAGCACGACTTCTTCAAGT
CCGCCATGCCCGAAGGCTACGTCCAGGAGCGCACCATCTTCTTCAAGGACGACGGCAACTACAAGACCCG
CGCCGAGGTGAAGTTCGAGGGCGACACCCTGGTGAACCGCATCGAGCTGAAGGGCATCGACTTCAAGGAG
GACGGCAACATCCTGGGGCACAAGCTGGAGTACAACTACAACAGCCACAACGTCTATATCATGGCCGACA
AGCAGAAGAACGGCATCAAGGTGAACTTCAAGATCCGCCACAACATCGAGGACGGCAGCGTGCAGCTCGC
CGACCACTACCAGCAGAACACCCCCATCGGCGACGGCCCCGTGCTGCTGCCCGACAACCACTACCTGAGC
ACCCAGTCCGCCCTGAGCAAAGACCCCAACGAGAAGCGCGATCACATGGTCCTGCTGGAGTTCGTGACCG
CCGCCGGGATCACTCTCGGCATGGACGAGCTGTACAAGTAAGAATTCGATATCAAGCTTATCGATAATCA
ACCTCTGGATTACAAAATTTGTGAAAGATTGACTGGTATTCTTAACTATGTTGCTCCTTTTACGCTATGT
GGATACGCTGCTTTAATGCCTTTGTATCATGCTATTGCTTCCCGTATGGCTTTCATTTTCTCCTCCTTGT
ATAAATCCTGGTTGCTGTCTCTTTATGAGGAGTTGTGGCCCGTTGTCAGGCAACGTGGCGTGGTGTGCAC
TGTGTTTGCTGACGCAACCCCCACTGGTTGGGGCATTGCCACCACCTGTCAGCTCCTTTCCGGGACTTTC
GCTTTCCCCCTCCCTATTGCCACGGCGGAACTCATCGCCGCCTGCCTTGCCCGCTGCTGGACAGGGGCTC
GGCTGTTGGGCACTGACAATTCCGTGGTGTTGTCGGGGAAATCATCGTCCTTTCCTTGGCTGCTCGCCTG
TGTTGCCACCTGGATTCTGCGCGGGACGTCCTTCTGCTACGTCCCTTCGGCCCTCAATCCAGCGGACCTT
CCTTCCCGCGGCCTGCTGCCGGCTCTGCGGCCTCTTCCGCGTCTTCGCCTTCGCCCTCAGACGAGTCGGA
TCTCCCTTTGGGCCGCCTCCCCGCATCGATACCGTCGACCTCGAGACCTAGAAAAACATGGAGCAATCAC
AAGTAGCAATACAGCAGCTACCAATGCTGATTGTGCCTGGCTAGAAGCACAAGAGGAGGAGGAGGTGGGT
TTTCCAGTCACACCTCAGGTACCAATGTCGTCTCGGATCCTGACCATGTACGATTGACTANNSWSNNWSW
NNSWSNNWSWNNSWSNNWSWNNSWSNNWSWNNSWSNNWSWNNSWSNNWSWTGCTAATGCGTACTGACTAG
GCTAGCGCTCTAGTCTGAGTCTAGACTGTCCGGACTGTACTGGGTCTCTCTGGTTAGACCAGATCTGAGC
CTGGGAGCTCTCTGGCTAACTAGGGAACCCACTGCTTAAGCCTCAATAAAGCTTGCCTTGAGTGCTTCAA
GTAGTGTGTGCCCGTCTGTTGTGTGACTCTGGTAACTAGAGATCCCTCAGACCCTTTTAGTCAGTGTGGA
AAATCTCTAGCAGGGCCCGTTTAAACCCGCTGATCAGCCTCGACTGTGCCTTCTAGTTGCCAGCCATCTG
TTGTTTGCCCCTCCCCCGTGCCTTCCTTGACCCTGGAAGGTGCCACTCCCACTGTCCTTTCCTAATAAAA
TGAGGAAATTGCATCGCATTGTCTGAGTAGGTGTCATTCTATTCTGGGGGGTGGGGTGGGGCAGGACAGC
AAGGGGGAGGATTGGGAAGACAATAGCAGGCATGCTGGGGATGCGGTGGGCTCTATGGCTTCTGAGGCGG
AAAGAACCAGCTGGGGCTCTAGGGGGTATCCCC
[124 nt withheld, positions 5984-6107]
C
[91 nt withheld, positions 6109-6199]
A
[49 nt withheld, positions 6201-6249]
CCTTTGACGTTGGAGTCCACGTTCTTT
[37 nt withheld, positions 6277-6313]
ACCCTATCTCGGTCTATTCTTTTGATTTATAAGGGATTTTGCCGATTTCGGCCTATTGGTTAAAAAATGA
GCTGATTTAACAAAAATTTAACGCGAATTAATTCTGTGGAATGTGTGTCAGTTAGGGTGTGGAAAGTCCC
CAGGCTCCCCAGCAGGCAGAAGTATGCAAAGCATGCATCTCAATTAGTCAGCAACCAGGTGTGGAAAGTC
CCCAGGCTCCCCAGCAGGCAGAAGTATGCAAAGCATGCATCTCAATTAGTCAGCAACCATAGTCCCGCCC
CTAACTCCGCCCATCCCGCCCCTAACTCCGCCCAGTTCCGCCCATTCTCCGCCCCATGGCTGACTAATTT
TTTTTATTTATGCAGAGGCCGAGGCCGCCTCTGCCTCTGAGCTATTCCAGAAGTAGTGAGGAGGCTTTTT
TGGAGGCCTAGGCTTTTGCAAAAAGCTCCCGGGAGCTTGTATATCCATTTTCGGATCTGATCAGCACGTG
TTGACAATTAATCATCGGCATAGTATATCGGCATAGTATAATACGACAAGGTGAGGAACTAAACCATGGC
CAAGTTGACCAGTGCCGTTCCGGTGCTCACCGCGCGCGACGTCGCCGGAGCGGTCGAGTTCTGGACCGAC
CGGCTCGGGTTCTCCCGGGACTTCGTGGAGGACGACTTCGCCGGTGTGGTCCGGGACGACGTGACCCTGT
TCATCAGCGCGGTCCAGGACCAGGTGGTGCCGGACAACACCCTGGCCTGGGTGTGGGTGCGCGGCCTGGA
CGAGCTGTACGCCGAGTGGTCGGAGGTCGTGTCCACGAACTTCCGGGACGCCTCCGGGCCGGCCATGACC
GAGATCGGCGAGCAGCCGTGGGGGCGGGAGTTCGCCCTGCGCGACCCGGCCGGCAACTGCGTGCACTTCG
TGGCCGAGGAGCAGGACTGACACGTGCTACGAGATTTCGATTCCACCGCCGCCTTCTATGAAAGGTTGGG
CTTCGGAATCGTTTTCCGGGACGCCGGCTGGATGATCCTCCAGCGCGGGGATCTCATGCTGGAGTTCTTC
GCCCACCCCAACTTGTTTATTGCAGCTTATAATGGTTACAAATAAAGCAATAGCATCACAAATTTCACAA
ATAAAGCATTTTTTTCACTGCATTCTAGTTGTGGTTTGTCCAAACTCATCAATGTATCTTATCATGTCTG
TATACCGTCGACCTCTAGCTAGAGCTTGGCGTAATCATGGTCATAGCTGTTTCCTGTGTGAAATTGTTAT
CCGCTCACAATTCCACACAACATACGAGCCGGAAGCATAAAGTGTAAAGCCTGGGGTGCCTAATGAGTGA
GCTAACTCACATTAATTGCGTTGCGCTCACTGCCCGCTTTCCAGTCGGGAAACCTGTCGTGCCAGCTGCA
TTAATGAATCGGCCAACGCGCGGGGAGAGGCGGTTTGCGTATTGGGCGCTCTTCCGCTTCCTCGCTCACT
GACTCGCTGCGCTCGGTCGTTCGGCTGCGGCGAGCGGTATCAGCTCACTCAAAGGCGGTAATACGGTTAT
CCACAGAATCAGGGGATAACGCAGGAAAGAACATGTGAGCAAAAGGCCAGCAAAAGGCCAGGAACCGTAA
AAAGGCCGCGTTGCTGGCGTTTTTCCATAGGCTCCGCCCCCCTGACGAGCATCACAAAAATCGACGCTCA
AGTCAGAGGTGGCGAAACCCGACAGGACTATAAAGATACCAGGCGTTTCCCCCTGGAAGCTCCCTCGTGC
GCTCTCCTGTTCCGACCCTGCCGCTTACCGGATACCTGTCCGCCTTTCTCCCTTCGGGAAGCGTGGCGCT
TTCTCATAGCTCACGCTGTAGGTATCTCAGTTCGGTGTAGGTCGTTCGCTCCAAGCTGGGCTGTGTGCAC
GAACCCCCCGTTCAGCCCGACCGCTGCGCCTTATCCGGTAACTATCGTCTTGAGTCCAACCCGGTAAGAC
ACGACTTATCGCCACTGGCAGCAGCCACTGGTAACAGGATTAGCAGAGCGAGGTATGTAGGCGGTGCTAC
AGAGTTCTTGAAGTGGTGGCCTAACTACGGCTACACTAGAAGAACAGTATTTGGTATCTGCGCTCTGCTG
AAGCCAGTTACCTTCGGAAAAAGAGTTGGTAGCTCTTGATCCGGCAAACAAACCACCGCTGGTAGCGGTG
GTTTTTTTGTTTGCAAGCAGCAGATTACGCGCAGAAAAAAAGGATCTCAAGAAGATCCTTTGATCTTTTC
TACGGGGTCTGACGCTCAGTGGAACGAAAACTCACGTTAAGGGATTTTGGTCATGAGATTATCAAAAAGG
ATCTTCACCTAGATCCTTTTAAATTAAAAATGAAGTTTTAAATCAATCTAAAGTATATATGAGTAAACTT
GGTCTGACAGTTACCAATGCTTAATCAGTGAGGCACCTATCTCAGCGATCTGTCTATTTCGTTCATCCAT
AGTTGCCTGACTCCCCGTCGTGTAGATAACTACGATACGGGAGGGCTTACCATCTGGCCCCAGTGCTGCA
ATGATACCGCGAGACCCACGCTCACCGGCTCCAGATTTATCAGCAATAAACCAGCCAGCCGGAAGGGCCG
AGCGCAGAAGTGGTCCTGCAACTTTATCCGCCTCCATCCAGTCTATTAATTGTTGCCGGGAAGCTAGAGT
AAGTAGTTCGCCAGTTAATAGTTTGCGCAACGTTGTTGCCATTGCTACAGGCATCGTGGTGTCACGCTCG
TCGTTTGGTATGGCTTCATTCAGCTCCGGTTCCCAACGATCAAGGCGAGTTACATGATCCCCCATGTTGT
GCAAAAAAGCGGTTAGCTCCTTCGGTCCTCCGATCGTTGTCAGAAGTAAGTTGGCCGCAGTGTTATCACT
CATGGTTATGGCAGCACTGCATAATTCTCTTACTGTCATGCCATCCGTAAGATGCTTTTCTGTGACTGGT
GAGTACTCAACCAAGTCATTCTGAGAATAGTGTATGCGGCGACCGAGTTGCTCTTGCCCGGCGTCAATAC
GGGATAATACCGCGCCACATAGCAGAACTTTAAAAGTGCTCATCATTGGAAAACGTTCTTCGGGGCGAAA
ACTCTCAAGGATCTTACCGCTGTTGAGATCCAGTTCGATGTAACCCACTCGTGCACCCAACTGATCTTCA
GCATCTTTTACTTTCACCAGCGTTTCTGGGTGAGCAAAAACAGGAAGGCAAAATGCCGCAAAAAAGGGAA
TAAGGGCGACACGGAAATGTTGAATACTCATACTCTTCCTTTTTCAATATTATTGAAGCATTTATCAGGG
TTATTGTCTCATGAGCGGATACATATTTGAATGTATTTAGAAAAATAAACAAATAGGGGTTCCGCGCACA
TTTCCCCGAAAAGTGCCACCTGAC
