Features (pLannotate 1.2.2; 33 found; start..end, strand, type, name):
    194..573     +  enhancer       CMV enhancer: human cytomegalovirus immediate early enhancer
    574..773     +  promoter       CMV promoter: human cytomegalovirus (CMV) immediate early promoter
    791..971     +  LTR            5' LTR (truncated): truncated 5' long terminal repeat (LTR) from HIV-1
   1018..1143    +  misc_feature   HIV-1 Ψ: packaging signal of human immunodeficiency virus type 1
   1127..1490    +  CDS            HIV-1 gag (fragment): gag protein from human immunodeficiency virus 1; gag
   1636..1869    +  misc_feature   RRE: The Rev response element (RRE) of HIV-1 allows for Rev-dependent mRNA export from the nucleus to the cytoplasm.
   2246..2346    +  CDS            Rev (fragment): human immunodeficiency virus 1 (HIV-1) Rev protein; rev; enhances nuclear export of unspliced and incompletely spliced viral mRNAs
   2396..2513    +  misc_feature   cPPT/CTS: central polypurine tract and central termination sequence of HIV-1
   2565..2631    +  CDS            small t antigen (fragment): SV40 (simian virus 40) small t antigen
   2657..2868    +  promoter       EF-1α core promoter: core promoter for human elongation factor EF-1α
   2869..2978    +  intron         EF-1α intron A (fragment): intron upstream of the start codon of human EF-1α
   3604..3807    +  intron         EF-1α intron A: truncated intron upstream of the start codon of human EF-1α
   3829..4548    +  CDS            EGFP: the original enhanced GFP (Yang et al., 1996) mammalian codon-optimized
   4549..4573    +  misc_feature   MCS (fragment): pBluescript multiple cloning site
   4573..5161    +  misc_feature   WPRE: woodchuck hepatitis virus posttranscriptional regulatory element
   5146..5304    +  CDS            nef (fragment): NEF_HV1LA - Experimental evidence at protein level: Swiss-Prot protein existence level 1. Extracellular Nef protein targets CD4(+) T-lymphocytes for apoptosis by interacting with CXCR4 surface receptors. From Human immunodeficiency virus type 1 group M subtype B (isolate Lai) (HIV-1).
   5373..5553    +  LTR            5' LTR (truncated): truncated 5' long terminal repeat (LTR) from HIV-1
   5585..5809    +  polyA_signal   bGH poly(A) signal: bovine growth hormone polyadenylation signal
   5813..5834    +  promoter       SV40 promoter (fragment): SV40 enhancer and early promoter
   5855..6283    +  rep_origin     f1 ori (sequence partly withheld): f1 bacteriophage origin of replication; arrow indicates direction of (+) strand synthesis
   6297..6626    +  promoter       SV40 promoter: SV40 enhancer and early promoter
   6674..6721    +  promoter       EM7 promoter: synthetic bacterial promoter&nbsp
   6740..7114    +  CDS            BleoR: antibiotic-binding protein; Sh ble from Streptoalloteichus hindustanus; confers resistance to bleomycin, phleomycin, and Zeocin™
   7124..7249    +  CDS            ble (fragment): BLE_KLEPN - Experimental evidence at protein level: Swiss-Prot protein existence level 1. Binding protein with a strong affinity to the bleomycin family of antibiotics. Binds to CL990; an antimitotic-antibiotic compound. From Klebsiella pneumoniae.
   7244..7365    +  polyA_signal   SV40 poly(A) signal: SV40 polyadenylation signal
   7438..7454    -  protein_bind   lac operator: The lac repressor binds to the lac operator to inhibit transcription in E. coli. This inhibition can be relieved by adding lactose or isopropyl-β-D-thiogalactopyranoside (IPTG). lac repressor encoded by lacI
   7462..7492    -  promoter       lac promoter: promoter for the E. coli lac operon
   7507..7528    -  protein_bind   CAP binding site: CAP binding activates transcription in the presence of cAMP. E. coli catabolite activator protein
   7541..7633    -  CDS            lacI (fragment): lac repressor; lacI; The lac repressor binds to the lac operator to inhibit transcription in E. coli. This inhibition can be relieved by adding lactose or isopropyl-β-D-thiogalactopyranoside (IPTG).
   7816..8404    -  rep_origin     ori: high-copy-number ColE1/pMB1/pBR322/pUC origin of replication
   8575..9435    -  CDS            AmpR: β-lactamase; bla; confers resistance to ampicillin, carbenicillin, and related antibiotics
   9436..9540    -  promoter       AmpR promoter: bla
   9599..39      -  misc_feature   bom (fragment) (across the origin): basis of mobility region from pBR322
>Addgene plasmid #179777 | SPLINTR GFP v1 backbone | addgene full sequence | sequence record 360745 | Addgene NGS Result
AGTACAATCTGCTCTGATGCCGCATAGTTAAGCCAGTATCTGCTCCCTGCTTGTGTGTTGGAGGTCGCTG
AGTAGTGCGCGAGCAAAATTTAAGCTACAACAAGGCAAGGCTTGACCGACAATTGCATGAAGAATCTGCT
TAGGGTTAGGCGTTTTGCGCTGCTTCGCGATGTACGGGCCAGATATACGCGTTGACATTGATTATTGACT
AGTTATTAATAGTAATCAATTACGGGGTCATTAGTTCATAGCCCATATATGGAGTTCCGCGTTACATAAC
TTACGGTAAATGGCCCGCCTGGCTGACCGCCCAACGACCCCCGCCCATTGACGTCAATAATGACGTATGT
TCCCATAGTAACGCCAATAGGGACTTTCCATTGACGTCAATGGGTGGAGTATTTACGGTAAACTGCCCAC
TTGGCAGTACATCAAGTGTATCATATGCCAAGTACGCCCCCTATTGACGTCAATGACGGTAAATGGCCCG
CCTGGCATTATGCCCAGTACATGACCTTATGGGACTTTCCTACTTGGCAGTACATCTACGTATTAGTCAT
CGCTATTACCATGGTGATGCGGTTTTGGCAGTACATCAATGGGCGTGGATAGCGGTTTGACTCACGGGGA
TTTCCAAGTCTCCACCCCATTGACGTCAATGGGAGTTTGTTTTGGCACCAAAATCAACGGGACTTTCCAA
AATGTCGTAACAACTCCGCCCCATTGACGCAAATGGGCGGTAGGCGTGTACGGTGGGAGGTCTATATAAG
CAGCGCGTTTTGCCTGTACTGGGTCTCTCTGGTTAGACCAGATCTGAGCCTGGGAGCTCTCTGGCTAACT
AGGGAACCCACTGCTTAAGCCTCAATAAAGCTTGCCTTGAGTGCTTCAAGTAGTGTGTGCCCGTCTGTTG
TGTGACTCTGGTAACTAGAGATCCCTCAGACCCTTTTAGTCAGTGTGGAAAATCTCTAGCAGTGGCGCCC
GAACAGGGACTTGAAAGCGAAAGGGAAACCAGAGGAGCTCTCTCGACGCAGGACTCGGCTTGCTGAAGCG
CGCACGGCAAGAGGCGAGGGGCGGCGACTGGTGAGTACGCCAAAAATTTTGACTAGCGGAGGCTAGAAGG
AGAGAGATGGGTGCGAGAGCGTCAGTATTAAGCGGGGGAGAATTAGATCGCGATGGGAAAAAATTCGGTT
AAGGCCAGGGGGAAAGAAAAAATATAAATTAAAACATATAGTATGGGCAAGCAGGGAGCTAGAACGATTC
GCAGTTAATCCTGGCCTGTTAGAAACATCAGAAGGCTGTAGACAAATACTGGGACAGCTACAACCATCCC
TTCAGACAGGATCAGAAGAACTTAGATCATTATATAATACAGTAGCAACCCTCTATTGTGTGCATCAAAG
GATAGAGATAAAAGACACCAAGGAAGCTTTAGACAAGATAGAGGAAGAGCAAAACAAAAGTAAGACCACC
GCACAGCAAGCGGCCGCTGATCTTCAGACCTGGAGGAGGAGATATGAGGGACAATTGGAGAAGTGAATTA
TATAAATATAAAGTAGTAAAAATTGAACCATTAGGAGTAGCACCCACCAAGGCAAAGAGAAGAGTGGTGC
AGAGAGAAAAAAGAGCAGTGGGAATAGGAGCTTTGTTCCTTGGGTTCTTGGGAGCAGCAGGAAGCACTAT
GGGCGCAGCGTCAATGACGCTGACGGTACAGGCCAGACAATTATTGTCTGGTATAGTGCAGCAGCAGAAC
AATTTGCTGAGGGCTATTGAGGCGCAACAGCATCTGTTGCAACTCACAGTCTGGGGCATCAAGCAGCTCC
AGGCAAGAATCCTGGCTGTGGAAAGATACCTAAAGGATCAACAGCTCCTGGGGATTTGGGGTTGCTCTGG
AAAACTCATTTGCACCACTGCTGTGCCTTGGAATGCTAGTTGGAGTAATAAATCTCTGGAACAGATTTGG
AATCACACGACCTGGATGGAGTGGGACAGAGAAATTAACAATTACACAAGCTTAATACACTCCTTAATTG
AAGAATCGCAAAACCAGCAAGAAAAGAATGAACAAGAATTATTGGAATTAGATAAATGGGCAAGTTTGTG
GAATTGGTTTAACATAACAAATTGGCTGTGGTATATAAAATTATTCATAATGATAGTAGGAGGCTTGGTA
GGTTTAAGAATAGTTTTTGCTGTACTTTCTATAGTGAATAGAGTTAGGCAGGGATATTCACCATTATCGT
TTCAGACCCACCTCCCAACCCCGAGGGGACCCGACAGGCCCGAAGGAATAGAAGAAGAAGGTGGAGAGAG
AGACAGAGACAGATCCATTCGATTAGTGAACGGATCGGCACTGCGTGCGCCAATTCTGCAGACAAATGGC
AGTATTCATCCACAATTTTAAAAGAAAAGGGGGGATTGGGGGGTACAGTGCAGGGGAAAGAATAGTAGAC
ATAATAGCAACAGACATACAAACTAAAGAATTACAAAAACAAATTACAAAAATTCAAAATTTTCGGGTTT
ATTACAGGGACAGCAGAGATCCAGTTTGGTTAATTAATGCAAAGATGGATAAAGTTTTAAACAGAGAGGA
ATCTTTGCAGCTAATGGACCTTCTAGGTCTTGAAAGGAGTGGGAATTGGCTCCGGTGCCCGTCAGTGGGC
AGAGCGCACATCGCCCACAGTCCCCGAGAAGTTGGGGGGAGGGGTCGGCAATTGAACCGGTGCCTAGAGA
AGGTGGCGCGGGGTAAACTGGGAAAGTGATGTCGTGTACTGGCTCCGCCTTTTTCCCGAGGGTGGGGGAG
AACCGTATATAAGTGCAGTAGTCGCCGTGAACGTTCTTTTTCGCAACGGGTTTGCCGCCAGAACACAGGT
AAGTGCCGTGTGTGGTTCCCGCGGGCCTGGCCTCTTTACGGGTTATGGCCCTTGCGTGCCTTGAATTACT
TCCACCTGGCTGCAGTACGTGATTCTTGATCCCGAGCTTCGGGTTGGAAGTGGGTGGGAGAGTTCGAGGC
CTTGCGCTTAAGGAGCCCCTTCGCCTCGTGCTTGAGTTGAGGCCTGGCCTGGGCGCTGGGGCCGCCGCGT
GCGAATCTGGTGGCACCTTCGCGCCTGTCTCGCTGCTTTCGATAAGTCTCTAGCCATTTAAAATTTTTGA
TGACCTGCTGCGACGCTTTTTTTCTGGCAAGATAGTCTTGTAAATGCGGGCCAAGATCTGCACACTGGTA
TTTCGGTTTTTGGGGCCGCGGGCGGCGACGGGGCCCGTGCGTCCCAGCGCACATGTTCGGCGAGGCGGGG
CCTGCGAGCGCGGCCACCGAGAATCGGACGGGGGTAGTCTCAAGCTGGCCGGCCTGCTCTGGTGCCTGGC
CTCGCGCCGCCGTGTATCGCCCCGCCCTGGGCGGCAAGGCTGGCCCGGTCGGCACCAGTTGCGTGAGCGG
AAAGATGGCCGCTTCCCGGCCCTGCTGCAGGGAGCTCAAAATGAAGGACGCGGCGCTCGGGAGAGCGGGC
GGGTGAGTCACCCACACAAAGGAAAAGGGCCTTTCCGTCCTCAGCCGTCGCTTCATGTGACTCCACGGAG
TACCGGGCGCCGTCCAGGCACCTCGATTAGTTCTCGAGCTTTTGGAGTACGTCGTCTTTAGGTTGGGGGG
AGGGGTTTTATGCGATGGAGTTTCCCCACACTGAGTGGGTGGAGACTGAAGTTAGGCCAGCTTGGCACTT
GATGTAATTCTCCTTGGAATTTGCCCTTTTTGAGTTTGGATCTTGGTTCATTCTCAAGCCTCAGACAGTG
GTTCAAAGTTTTTTTCTTCCATTTCAGGTGTCGTGACGTACGGCCACCATGGTGAGCAAGGGCGAGGAGC
TGTTCACCGGGGTGGTGCCCATCCTGGTCGAGCTGGACGGCGACGTAAACGGCCACAAGTTCAGCGTGTC
CGGCGAGGGCGAGGGCGATGCCACCTACGGCAAGCTGACCCTGAAGTTCATCTGCACCACCGGCAAGCTG
CCCGTGCCCTGGCCCACCCTCGTGACCACCCTGACCTACGGCGTGCAGTGCTTCAGCCGCTACCCCGACC
ACATGAAGCAGCACGACTTCTTCAAGTCCGCCATGCCCGAAGGCTACGTCCAGGAGCGCACCATCTTCTT
CAAGGACGACGGCAACTACAAGACCCGCGCCGAGGTGAAGTTCGAGGGCGACACCCTGGTGAACCGCATC
GAGCTGAAGGGCATCGACTTCAAGGAGGACGGCAACATCCTGGGGCACAAGCTGGAGTACAACTACAACA
GCCACAACGTCTATATCATGGCCGACAAGCAGAAGAACGGCATCAAGGTGAACTTCAAGATCCGCCACAA
CATCGAGGACGGCAGCGTGCAGCTCGCCGACCACTACCAGCAGAACACCCCCATCGGCGACGGCCCCGTG
CTGCTGCCCGACAACCACTACCTGAGCACCCAGTCCGCCCTGAGCAAAGACCCCAACGAGAAGCGCGATC
ACATGGTCCTGCTGGAGTTCGTGACCGCCGCCGGGATCACTCTCGGCATGGACGAGCTGTACAAGTAAGA
ATTCGATATCAAGCTTATCGATAATCAACCTCTGGATTACAAAATTTGTGAAAGATTGACTGGTATTCTT
AACTATGTTGCTCCTTTTACGCTATGTGGATACGCTGCTTTAATGCCTTTGTATCATGCTATTGCTTCCC
GTATGGCTTTCATTTTCTCCTCCTTGTATAAATCCTGGTTGCTGTCTCTTTATGAGGAGTTGTGGCCCGT
TGTCAGGCAACGTGGCGTGGTGTGCACTGTGTTTGCTGACGCAACCCCCACTGGTTGGGGCATTGCCACC
ACCTGTCAGCTCCTTTCCGGGACTTTCGCTTTCCCCCTCCCTATTGCCACGGCGGAACTCATCGCCGCCT
GCCTTGCCCGCTGCTGGACAGGGGCTCGGCTGTTGGGCACTGACAATTCCGTGGTGTTGTCGGGGAAATC
ATCGTCCTTTCCTTGGCTGCTCGCCTGTGTTGCCACCTGGATTCTGCGCGGGACGTCCTTCTGCTACGTC
CCTTCGGCCCTCAATCCAGCGGACCTTCCTTCCCGCGGCCTGCTGCCGGCTCTGCGGCCTCTTCCGCGTC
TTCGCCTTCGCCCTCAGACGAGTCGGATCTCCCTTTGGGCCGCCTCCCCGCATCGATACCGTCGACCTCG
AGACCTAGAAAAACATGGAGCAATCACAAGTAGCAATACAGCAGCTACCAATGCTGATTGTGCCTGGCTA
GAAGCACAAGAGGAGGAGGAGGTGGGTTTTCCAGTCACACCTCAGGTACCAATGTCGTCTCGGATCCTCC
GAGTGCGTCTCGCTAGCGCTCTAGTCTGAGTCTAGACTGTCCGGACTGTACTGGGTCTCTCTGGTTAGAC
CAGATCTGAGCCTGGGAGCTCTCTGGCTAACTAGGGAACCCACTGCTTAAGCCTCAATAAAGCTTGCCTT
GAGTGCTTCAAGTAGTGTGTGCCCGTCTGTTGTGTGACTCTGGTAACTAGAGATCCCTCAGACCCTTTTA
GTCAGTGTGGAAAATCTCTAGCAGGGCCCGTTTAAACCCGCTGATCAGCCTCGACTGTGCCTTCTAGTTG
CCAGCCATCTGTTGTTTGCCCCTCCCCCGTGCCTTCCTTGACCCTGGAAGGTGCCACTCCCACTGTCCTT
TCCTAATAAAATGAGGAAATTGCATCGCATTGTCTGAGTAGGTGTCATTCTATTCTGGGGGGTGGGGTGG
GGCAGGACAGCAAGGGGGAGGATTGGGAAGACAATAGCAGGCATGCTGGGGATGCGGTGGGCTCTATGGC
TTCTGAGGCGGAAAGAACCAGCTGGGGCTCTAGGGGGTATCCCC
[124 nt withheld, positions 5855-5978]
C
[91 nt withheld, positions 5980-6070]
A
[49 nt withheld, positions 6072-6120]
CCTTTGACGTTGGAGTCCACGTTCTTT
[37 nt withheld, positions 6148-6184]
ACCCTATCTCGGTCTATTCTTTTGATTTATAAGGGATTTTGCCGATTTCGGCCTATTGGTTAAAAAATGA
GCTGATTTAACAAAAATTTAACGCGAATTAATTCTGTGGAATGTGTGTCAGTTAGGGTGTGGAAAGTCCC
CAGGCTCCCCAGCAGGCAGAAGTATGCAAAGCATGCATCTCAATTAGTCAGCAACCAGGTGTGGAAAGTC
CCCAGGCTCCCCAGCAGGCAGAAGTATGCAAAGCATGCATCTCAATTAGTCAGCAACCATAGTCCCGCCC
CTAACTCCGCCCATCCCGCCCCTAACTCCGCCCAGTTCCGCCCATTCTCCGCCCCATGGCTGACTAATTT
TTTTTATTTATGCAGAGGCCGAGGCCGCCTCTGCCTCTGAGCTATTCCAGAAGTAGTGAGGAGGCTTTTT
TGGAGGCCTAGGCTTTTGCAAAAAGCTCCCGGGAGCTTGTATATCCATTTTCGGATCTGATCAGCACGTG
TTGACAATTAATCATCGGCATAGTATATCGGCATAGTATAATACGACAAGGTGAGGAACTAAACCATGGC
CAAGTTGACCAGTGCCGTTCCGGTGCTCACCGCGCGCGACGTCGCCGGAGCGGTCGAGTTCTGGACCGAC
CGGCTCGGGTTCTCCCGGGACTTCGTGGAGGACGACTTCGCCGGTGTGGTCCGGGACGACGTGACCCTGT
TCATCAGCGCGGTCCAGGACCAGGTGGTGCCGGACAACACCCTGGCCTGGGTGTGGGTGCGCGGCCTGGA
CGAGCTGTACGCCGAGTGGTCGGAGGTCGTGTCCACGAACTTCCGGGACGCCTCCGGGCCGGCCATGACC
GAGATCGGCGAGCAGCCGTGGGGGCGGGAGTTCGCCCTGCGCGACCCGGCCGGCAACTGCGTGCACTTCG
TGGCCGAGGAGCAGGACTGACACGTGCTACGAGATTTCGATTCCACCGCCGCCTTCTATGAAAGGTTGGG
CTTCGGAATCGTTTTCCGGGACGCCGGCTGGATGATCCTCCAGCGCGGGGATCTCATGCTGGAGTTCTTC
GCCCACCCCAACTTGTTTATTGCAGCTTATAATGGTTACAAATAAAGCAATAGCATCACAAATTTCACAA
ATAAAGCATTTTTTTCACTGCATTCTAGTTGTGGTTTGTCCAAACTCATCAATGTATCTTATCATGTCTG
TATACCGTCGACCTCTAGCTAGAGCTTGGCGTAATCATGGTCATAGCTGTTTCCTGTGTGAAATTGTTAT
CCGCTCACAATTCCACACAACATACGAGCCGGAAGCATAAAGTGTAAAGCCTGGGGTGCCTAATGAGTGA
GCTAACTCACATTAATTGCGTTGCGCTCACTGCCCGCTTTCCAGTCGGGAAACCTGTCGTGCCAGCTGCA
TTAATGAATCGGCCAACGCGCGGGGAGAGGCGGTTTGCGTATTGGGCGCTCTTCCGCTTCCTCGCTCACT
GACTCGCTGCGCTCGGTCGTTCGGCTGCGGCGAGCGGTATCAGCTCACTCAAAGGCGGTAATACGGTTAT
CCACAGAATCAGGGGATAACGCAGGAAAGAACATGTGAGCAAAAGGCCAGCAAAAGGCCAGGAACCGTAA
AAAGGCCGCGTTGCTGGCGTTTTTCCATAGGCTCCGCCCCCCTGACGAGCATCACAAAAATCGACGCTCA
AGTCAGAGGTGGCGAAACCCGACAGGACTATAAAGATACCAGGCGTTTCCCCCTGGAAGCTCCCTCGTGC
GCTCTCCTGTTCCGACCCTGCCGCTTACCGGATACCTGTCCGCCTTTCTCCCTTCGGGAAGCGTGGCGCT
TTCTCATAGCTCACGCTGTAGGTATCTCAGTTCGGTGTAGGTCGTTCGCTCCAAGCTGGGCTGTGTGCAC
GAACCCCCCGTTCAGCCCGACCGCTGCGCCTTATCCGGTAACTATCGTCTTGAGTCCAACCCGGTAAGAC
ACGACTTATCGCCACTGGCAGCAGCCACTGGTAACAGGATTAGCAGAGCGAGGTATGTAGGCGGTGCTAC
AGAGTTCTTGAAGTGGTGGCCTAACTACGGCTACACTAGAAGAACAGTATTTGGTATCTGCGCTCTGCTG
AAGCCAGTTACCTTCGGAAAAAGAGTTGGTAGCTCTTGATCCGGCAAACAAACCACCGCTGGTAGCGGTG
GTTTTTTTGTTTGCAAGCAGCAGATTACGCGCAGAAAAAAAGGATCTCAAGAAGATCCTTTGATCTTTTC
TACGGGGTCTGACGCTCAGTGGAACGAAAACTCACGTTAAGGGATTTTGGTCATGAGATTATCAAAAAGG
ATCTTCACCTAGATCCTTTTAAATTAAAAATGAAGTTTTAAATCAATCTAAAGTATATATGAGTAAACTT
GGTCTGACAGTTACCAATGCTTAATCAGTGAGGCACCTATCTCAGCGATCTGTCTATTTCGTTCATCCAT
AGTTGCCTGACTCCCCGTCGTGTAGATAACTACGATACGGGAGGGCTTACCATCTGGCCCCAGTGCTGCA
ATGATACCGCGAGACCCACGCTCACCGGCTCCAGATTTATCAGCAATAAACCAGCCAGCCGGAAGGGCCG
AGCGCAGAAGTGGTCCTGCAACTTTATCCGCCTCCATCCAGTCTATTAATTGTTGCCGGGAAGCTAGAGT
AAGTAGTTCGCCAGTTAATAGTTTGCGCAACGTTGTTGCCATTGCTACAGGCATCGTGGTGTCACGCTCG
TCGTTTGGTATGGCTTCATTCAGCTCCGGTTCCCAACGATCAAGGCGAGTTACATGATCCCCCATGTTGT
GCAAAAAAGCGGTTAGCTCCTTCGGTCCTCCGATCGTTGTCAGAAGTAAGTTGGCCGCAGTGTTATCACT
CATGGTTATGGCAGCACTGCATAATTCTCTTACTGTCATGCCATCCGTAAGATGCTTTTCTGTGACTGGT
GAGTACTCAACCAAGTCATTCTGAGAATAGTGTATGCGGCGACCGAGTTGCTCTTGCCCGGCGTCAATAC
GGGATAATACCGCGCCACATAGCAGAACTTTAAAAGTGCTCATCATTGGAAAACGTTCTTCGGGGCGAAA
ACTCTCAAGGATCTTACCGCTGTTGAGATCCAGTTCGATGTAACCCACTCGTGCACCCAACTGATCTTCA
GCATCTTTTACTTTCACCAGCGTTTCTGGGTGAGCAAAAACAGGAAGGCAAAATGCCGCAAAAAAGGGAA
TAAGGGCGACACGGAAATGTTGAATACTCATACTCTTCCTTTTTCAATATTATTGAAGCATTTATCAGGG
TTATTGTCTCATGAGCGGATACATATTTGAATGTATTTAGAAAAATAAACAAATAGGGGTTCCGCGCACA
TTTCCCCGAAAAGTGCCACCTGACGTCGACGGATCGGGAGATCTCCCGATCCCCTATGGTGCACTCTC
